Addgene plasmid #139016: pHM080Env
Purpose: Express HIV Env which is isolated a from IRB approved HIV infected patient samples from Singapore and cloned into expression vector (pcDNA 3.1)
Depositing lab: Anjali Joshi. Depositing organization: Texas Tech University Health Sciences Center El Paso. Publication: HIV-1 subtype CRF01_AE and B differ in utilization of low levels of CCR5, Maraviroc susceptibility and potential N-glycosylation sites. Joshi A, Cox EK, Sedano MJ, Punke EB, Lee RT, Maurer-Stroh S, Kaur P, Ng OT, Garg H. Virology. 2017 Dec;512:222-233. doi: 10.1016/j.virol.2017.09.026. Epub 2017 Oct 9. PubMed 29020646.
Backbone
  Vector backbone: pcDNA3.1D/V5-His-TOPO
  Backbone manufacturer: Invitrogen
  Vector type: Mammalian Expression
  Selectable markers: Neomycin (select with G418)
Growth in bacteria
  Bacterial resistance: Ampicillin, 100 μg/mL
  Growth temperature: 37°C
  Growth strain: DH5alpha
  Copy number: High Copy
Gene/Insert
  Gene/Insert name: HIV-1 Envelope Glycoprotein
  Species: HIV-1
  Insert size (bp): 2500
  GenBank ID: KY213743
  Entrez Gene: env (a.k.a. HIV1gp8)
  Cloning method: TOPO Cloning
Terms and licenses: Academic/Nonprofit Terms; Industry Terms: Not Available to Industry
Depositor comments: HIV-1 infected Patient Samples from Singapore, Reverse Transcribed RNA cloned into expression vector
How to cite: pHM080Env was a gift from Anjali Joshi (Addgene plasmid # 139016 ; http://n2t.net/addgene:139016 ; RRID:Addgene_139016)
