[The description below was written by a language model from this plasmid's Addgene catalogue record and pLannotate feature annotations shown in this document.]
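Description:
pHM080Env is a mammalian expression plasmid built on the Invitrogen pcDNA3.1D/V5-His-TOPO backbone. It carries an HIV-1 envelope glycoprotein gene recovered from an infected patient sample from Singapore. Viral RNA was reverse transcribed and the product was inserted by TOPO cloning. The sequenced plasmid is 8,475 nt. In E. coli it replicates from a high-copy ColE1/pUC-type origin and is selected with ampicillin through the bla gene. An f1 origin is also present. For selection in mammalian cells, an SV40 early promoter drives the neomycin phosphotransferase gene, which confers G418 resistance, and this cassette ends in an SV40 polyadenylation signal.

The payload is transcribed from the human CMV immediate-early enhancer and promoter, and a T7 promoter lies just upstream of the insert. The catalogue lists the insert as about 2.5 kb, but the annotated env open reading frame spans roughly 2.6 kb. It is flanked by short matches to tat, vpu and nef, and the vpu fragment overlaps the start of env. This suggests that the cloned amplicon covers the native genomic region around env rather than the coding sequence alone. A V5 epitope tag from the backbone sits downstream of the insert and is followed by the bovine growth hormone polyadenylation signal. The table places the nef fragment and a gap between env and the tag, and the record does not state whether Env is fused to it.

The stated purpose is expression of a primary-isolate HIV-1 Env in mammalian cells. The associated study compared subtype CRF01_AE and B envelopes for use of low CCR5 levels, maraviroc susceptibility and potential N-glycosylation sites. The record does not state which subtype this particular clone belongs to.
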