Features (pLannotate 1.2.2; 24 found; start..end, strand, type, name):
     28..80      -  misc_feature   bom (fragment): basis of mobility region from pBR322
    235..614     +  enhancer       CMV enhancer: human cytomegalovirus immediate early enhancer
    615..818     +  promoter       CMV promoter: human cytomegalovirus (CMV) immediate early promoter
    814..847     +  LTR            5' LTR (truncated) (fragment): truncated 5' long terminal repeat (LTR) from HIV-1
    863..881     +  promoter       T7 promoter: promoter for bacteriophage T7 RNA polymerase
    927..1037    +  CDS            tat (fragment): TAT_HV1BR - Experimental evidence at protein level: Swiss-Prot protein existence level 1. Extracellular circulating Tat can be endocytosed by surrounding uninfected cells via the binding to several surface receptors such as CD26, CXCR4, heparan sulfate proteoglycans (HSPG) or LDLR. Neurons are rarely infected, but they internalize Tat via their LDLR. Through its interaction with nuclear HATs, Tat is potentially able to control the acetylation-dependent cellular gene expression. Modulates the expression of many cellular genes involved in cell survival, proliferation or in coding for cytokines o
   1071..1238    +  CDS            vpu (fragment): VPU_HV1YF - Protein inferred from homology: Swiss-Prot protein existence level 3. Enhances virion budding by targeting host CD4 and Tetherin/BST2 to proteasome degradation. Degradation of CD4 prevents any unwanted premature interactions between viral Env and its host receptor CD4 in the endoplasmic reticulum. Degradation of antiretroviral protein Tetherin/BST2 is important for virion budding, as BST2 tethers new viral particles to the host cell membrane. Mechanistically, Vpu bridges either CD4 or BST2 to BTRC, a substrate recognition subunit of the Skp1/Cullin/F-box protein E3 ubiquitin ligase
   1216..3783    +  CDS            env: ENV_HV1MN - Experimental evidence at protein level: Swiss-Prot protein existence level 1. [Transmembrane protein gp41]: Acts as a class I viral fusion protein. Under the current model, the protein has at least 3 conformational states: pre-fusion native state, pre-hairpin intermediate state, and post-fusion hairpin state. During fusion of viral and target intracellular membranes, the coiled coil regions (heptad repeats) assume a trimer-of-hairpins structure, positioning the fusion peptide in close proximity to the C-terminal region of the ectodomain. The formation of this structure appears to d
   3791..3895    +  CDS            nef (fragment): NEF_HV1Z2 - Experimental evidence at protein level: Swiss-Prot protein existence level 1. Extracellular Nef protein targets CD4(+) T-lymphocytes for apoptosis by interacting with CXCR4 surface receptors. From Human immunodeficiency virus type 1 group M subtype D (isolate Z2/CDC-Z34) (HIV-1).
   3973..4014    +  CDS            V5 tag: epitope tag from simian virus 5
   4070..4294    +  polyA_signal   bGH poly(A) signal: bovine growth hormone polyadenylation signal
   4298..4319    +  promoter       SV40 promoter (fragment): SV40 enhancer and early promoter
   4340..4768    +  rep_origin     f1 ori (sequence partly withheld): f1 bacteriophage origin of replication; arrow indicates direction of (+) strand synthesis
   4782..5111    +  promoter       SV40 promoter: SV40 enhancer and early promoter
   5178..5969    +  CDS            neo: KKA2_KLEPN - Also known as kan, nptII. Experimental evidence at protein level: Swiss-Prot protein existence level 1. Resistance to kanamycin, neomycin, paromomycin, ribostamycin, butirosin and gentamicin B. From Klebsiella pneumoniae.
   5995..6153    +  CDS            ble (fragment): BLE_KLEPN - Experimental evidence at protein level: Swiss-Prot protein existence level 1. Binding protein with a strong affinity to the bleomycin family of antibiotics. Binds to CL990; an antimitotic-antibiotic compound. From Klebsiella pneumoniae.
   6148..6269    +  polyA_signal   SV40 poly(A) signal: SV40 polyadenylation signal
   6342..6358    -  protein_bind   lac operator: The lac repressor binds to the lac operator to inhibit transcription in E. coli. This inhibition can be relieved by adding lactose or isopropyl-β-D-thiogalactopyranoside (IPTG). lac repressor encoded by lacI
   6366..6396    -  promoter       lac promoter: promoter for the E. coli lac operon
   6411..6432    -  protein_bind   CAP binding site: CAP binding activates transcription in the presence of cAMP. E. coli catabolite activator protein
   6445..6537    -  CDS            lacI (fragment): lac repressor; lacI; The lac repressor binds to the lac operator to inhibit transcription in E. coli. This inhibition can be relieved by adding lactose or isopropyl-β-D-thiogalactopyranoside (IPTG).
   6720..7308    -  rep_origin     ori: high-copy-number ColE1/pMB1/pBR322/pUC origin of replication
   7479..8339    -  CDS            AmpR: β-lactamase; bla; confers resistance to ampicillin, carbenicillin, and related antibiotics
   8340..8444    -  promoter       AmpR promoter: bla
>Addgene plasmid #139016 | pHM080Env | addgene full sequence | sequence record 296768 | Addgene NGS Result
GACGGATCGGGAGATCTCCCGATCCCCTATGGTGCACTCTCAGTACAATCTGCTCTGATGCCGCATAGTT
AAGCCAGTATCTGCTCCCTGCTTGTGTGTTGGAGGTCGCTGAGTAGTGCGCGAGCAAAATTTAAGCTACA
ACAAGGCAAGGCTTGACCGACAATTGCATGAAGAATCTGCTTAGGGTTAGGCGTTTTGCGCTGCTTCGCG
ATGTACGGGCCAGATATACGCGTTGACATTGATTATTGACTAGTTATTAATAGTAATCAATTACGGGGTC
ATTAGTTCATAGCCCATATATGGAGTTCCGCGTTACATAACTTACGGTAAATGGCCCGCCTGGCTGACCG
CCCAACGACCCCCGCCCATTGACGTCAATAATGACGTATGTTCCCATAGTAACGCCAATAGGGACTTTCC
ATTGACGTCAATGGGTGGAGTATTTACGGTAAACTGCCCACTTGGCAGTACATCAAGTGTATCATATGCC
AAGTACGCCCCCTATTGACGTCAATGACGGTAAATGGCCCGCCTGGCATTATGCCCAGTACATGACCTTA
TGGGACTTTCCTACTTGGCAGTACATCTACGTATTAGTCATCGCTATTACCATGGTGATGCGGTTTTGGC
AGTACATCAATGGGCGTGGATAGCGGTTTGACTCACGGGGATTTCCAAGTCTCCACCCCATTGACGTCAA
TGGGAGTTTGTTTTGGCACCAAAATCAACGGGACTTTCCAAAATGTCGTAACAACTCCGCCCCATTGACG
CAAATGGGCGGTAGGCGTGTACGGTGGGAGGTCTATATAAGCAGAGCTCTCTGGCTAACTAGAGAACCCA
CTGCTTACTGGCTTATCGAAATTAATACGACTCACTATAGGGAGACCCAAGCTGGCTAGTTAAGCTTGGT
ACCGAGCTCGGATCCAGTACCCTTCACCGATCAAGCTTTAGGCATCTCCTATGGCAGGAAGAAGAGGAGA
CAGCGACGAAGACCTCCTCAACACAGTCAGAATCATCAAGCTCCTGTACCAGAGCAGTAAGTAATACATG
ACATGCAAACTTTAACAATATTAACAATAGTAGCATTAGTAGTAGCAGCAATACTAGCAATAGTTGTGTG
GACTATAGTGTTCATAGAATATAGGAAAATAAAAAGACAAAAGAAAATAGATAGGTTAATTGATAGAATA
AGAGAAAGAGCAGAAGACAGTGGCAATGAAAGTGAAGGGGATCAGGAAGAATTGTCAAAACTTGTGGAAA
TGGGGCACCTTGCTCCTTGGGATATTGATGATTTGTAGTGCAGAAGACAATTGGTGGGTCACAGTCTATT
ATGGAGTACCTGTATGGAAAAATGCAACCACCACTCTATTTTGTGCATCAGATGCTAAAGCATATGATAC
AGAGGTACACAATGTTTGGGCCACACATGCCTGTGTACCCACAGACCCCAACCCACAAGAAGTAGTATTG
GGAAATGTGACAGAATATTTTAACATGTGGGAAAATGATATGGTAGAACAGATGCAGGAGGATGTAATCA
GTTTATGGGATCAAAGCTTAAAGCCATGTGTGAAATTAACCCCACTCTGTGTCACTTTAAATTGCACTGA
GTTAAATACTACTAGTAATGCTACTGGGTTAAATACTACTAGTAATACTAGCACTGTGTCACATAATAGT
AAGGATGAAATGAAAAACTGCTCTTTCAATGTCACCTCAAACATAAGAGATAAGTTGCAGAGAGAATATG
CACTTTTCTATAAACTTGATATAGTACCAATAGATAATGATAATAGCAGCTATAGATTGATAAGTTGTAA
CACCTCAGTCATTACACAGGCGTGTCCAAAGGTATCTTTTACGCCAATTCCTATACATTATTGTACTCCA
GCTGGTTTTGCGCTTCTAAAGTGTAACAATAAGACATTCAATGGAAAAGGACCATGTACAAATGTCAGCA
CTGTACAGTGTACTCATGGGATTAGGCCAGTAGTATCAACTCAGCTGTTGTTAAATGGCAGTCTAGCAGA
AGAAGAAGTAATAATTAGAGCTGACAATTTCACTGATAACGCCAAAACCATAATAGTACAGCTGAAGGAA
CCTGTAAAAATTAATTGTACAAGACCCCACAACAATACAAGAAAGAGTATACATATAGGACCAGGGAGAG
CATTCTATGCAACAACAGATATAATAGGAGATATAAGACAAGCACATTGTAACATTAGTGCAAAAGACTG
GGGAAAAACTTTACAACAGGTAGCTGAAAAATTAAAAGAACAATTTAAGAACAAAACAATATACTTTAAT
CAATCCTCAGGAGGGGACCCAGAAATTGTAATGCATAGTGTTAATTGTGGAGGGGAATTTTTTTACTGTA
ATACATCAAAACTGTTTAATAGTACTTGGCTGAATAATAATACAGGGTCAAATGCCACTGAACCTATCAT
ACTCCCATGCAGGATAAAACAAATTGTAAACATGTGGCAGGAAGTAGGAAAAGCAATGTATGCCCCTCCC
ATCAGAGGACAAATTAGATGCATATCAAATATTACAGGGCTCCTATTAACAAGAGATGGTGGTCAAGAGA
ACAAAACCGAGAACCACACCGAGGTCTTTAGACCCACGGGAGGAAATATGAAGGACAATTGGAGAAGTGA
ATTATATAAATATAAAGTAGTAAAAATTGAACCATTAGGAATAGCACCCACCAAGGCAAAAAGAAGAGTG
GTGCAGAGAGAAAAAAGAGCAGTGGGAATAGGAGCGATGTTCCTTGGGTTCTTGAGCGCAGCAGGAAGCA
CTATGGGCGCAGCGTCAATAACGCTGACGGTACAGGCCAGACAGTTACTGTCTGGTATAGTGCAACAGCA
AAACAATTTGCTGAGAGCTATTGAGGCGCAACAACATATGTTGCAACTCACAGTCTGGGGCATCAAGCAG
CTCCAGGCAAGAGTCCTGGCTATAGAAAGATACCTAAGGGATCAACAGCTCCTGGGGATTTGGGGCTGCT
CTGGAAAACTCATTTGCACCACTAATGTGCCTTGGAATGCTAGTTGGAGTAAAAATAAAAGTATAGATGA
GGTTTGGAATAACATGACCTGGATGCAGTGGGAAAATGAGATTGACAATTACACAGGCTTAATATATACT
TTACTTGAAGAATCGCAAAACCAGCAAGAAAAGAATGAGCAAGAATTATTGGAATTGGATAAATGGGCAA
GTTTGTGGAATTGGTTTGACATAACAAATTGGCTGTGGTATATAAAAATATTCATAATGATAGTAGGAGG
CTTGATAGGCTTAAGAATAGTTTTTGCTGTACTTTCTATAGTGAATAGAGTTAGGAAGGGATACTCACCA
TTGTCATTCCAGACCCACCTCCCAGCTCCGAGGGGACTCGACAGGCCCGAAGGAATCGACGAAGAAGGTG
GAGAGAGAGACAGAGACACATCCGGGCCATTAGTGAACGGATTCTTAGCGATCATCTGGGTCGACCTACG
GAGCCTGTGCCTCTTCAGCTACCACCGCTTGAGAGACTTACTCTTGATTGTAGCGAGGATTGTGGAACTT
CTGGGACGCAGGGAGTGGGAAGCCCTCAAGTATTGGTGGAGTCTCCTACAGTATTGGAGTCAGGAACTAA
AGAATAGTGCTGTTAGTTTGCTTAATACCATAGCTATAGCTGTAGCTGAGGGAACAGATAGGGTTATAGA
AATAGTACAAAGAGTTTGTAGAGCTATTCGCAACATACCTAGAAGAATAAGACAGGGCTTAGAAAGGGCT
TTGCAGTAAGATGGGTGGCAAGTGGTCAAAACGTAGTGGGGGTGGATGGTTTACAGTAAGAGAAAAAATG
AGAGAAGCTCCAGCAGCAGACGGGGTGGGAGCAGTATCTCGAGACGGATCAAGGGTCAAGACAATTCTGC
AGATATCCAGCACAGTGGCGGCCGCTCGAGTCTAGAGGGCCCGCGGTTCGAAGGTAAGCCTATCCCTAAC
CCTCTCCTCGGTCTCGATTCTACGCGTACCGGTCATCATCACCATCACCATTGAGTTTAAACCCGCTGAT
CAGCCTCGACTGTGCCTTCTAGTTGCCAGCCATCTGTTGTTTGCCCCTCCCCCGTGCCTTCCTTGACCCT
GGAAGGTGCCACTCCCACTGTCCTTTCCTAATAAAATGAGGAAATTGCATCGCATTGTCTGAGTAGGTGT
CATTCTATTCTGGGGGGTGGGGTGGGGCAGGACAGCAAGGGGGAGGATTGGGAAGACAATAGCAGGCATG
CTGGGGATGCGGTGGGCTCTATGGCTTCTGAGGCGGAAAGAACCAGCTGGGGCTCTAGGGGGTATCCCC
[124 nt withheld, positions 4340-4463]
C
[91 nt withheld, positions 4465-4555]
A
[49 nt withheld, positions 4557-4605]
CCTTTGACGTTGGAGTCCACGTTCTTT
[37 nt withheld, positions 4633-4669]
ACCCTATCTCGGTCTATTCTTTTGATTTATAAGGGATTTTGCCGATTTCGGCCTATTGGTTAAAAAATGA
GCTGATTTAACAAAAATTTAACGCGAATTAATTCTGTGGAATGTGTGTCAGTTAGGGTGTGGAAAGTCCC
CAGGCTCCCCAGCAGGCAGAAGTATGCAAAGCATGCATCTCAATTAGTCAGCAACCAGGTGTGGAAAGTC
CCCAGGCTCCCCAGCAGGCAGAAGTATGCAAAGCATGCATCTCAATTAGTCAGCAACCATAGTCCCGCCC
CTAACTCCGCCCATCCCGCCCCTAACTCCGCCCAGTTCCGCCCATTCTCCGCCCCATGGCTGACTAATTT
TTTTTATTTATGCAGAGGCCGAGGCCGCCTCTGCCTCTGAGCTATTCCAGAAGTAGTGAGGAGGCTTTTT
TGGAGGCCTAGGCTTTTGCAAAAAGCTCCCGGGAGCTTGTATATCCATTTTCGGATCTGATCAAGAGACA
GGATGAGGATCGTTTCGCATGATTGAACAAGATGGATTGCACGCAGGTTCTCCGGCCGCTTGGGTGGAGA
GGCTATTCGGCTATGACTGGGCACAACAGACAATCGGCTGCTCTGATGCCGCCGTGTTCCGGCTGTCAGC
GCAGGGGCGCCCGGTTCTTTTTGTCAAGACCGACCTGTCCGGTGCCCTGAATGAACTGCAGGACGAGGCA
GCGCGGCTATCGTGGCTGGCCACGACGGGCGTTCCTTGCGCAGCTGTGCTCGACGTTGTCACTGAAGCGG
GAAGGGACTGGCTGCTATTGGGCGAAGTGCCGGGGCAGGATCTCCTGTCATCTCACCTTGCTCCTGCCGA
GAAAGTATCCATCATGGCTGATGCAATGCGGCGGCTGCATACGCTTGATCCGGCTACCTGCCCATTCGAC
CACCAAGCGAAACATCGCATCGAGCGAGCACGTACTCGGATGGAAGCCGGTCTTGTCGATCAGGATGATC
TGGACGAAGAGCATCAGGGGCTCGCGCCAGCCGAACTGTTCGCCAGGCTCAAGGCGCGCATGCCCGACGG
CGAGGATCTCGTCGTGACCCATGGCGATGCCTGCTTGCCGAATATCATGGTGGAAAATGGCCGCTTTTCT
GGATTCATCGACTGTGGCCGGCTGGGTGTGGCGGACCGCTATCAGGACATAGCGTTGGCTACCCGTGATA
TTGCTGAAGAGCTTGGCGGCGAATGGGCTGACCGCTTCCTCGTGCTTTACGGTATCGCCGCTCCCGATTC
GCAGCGCATCGCCTTCTATCGCCTTCTTGACGAGTTCTTCTGAGCGGGACTCTGGGGTTCGCGAAATGAC
CGACCAAGCGACGCCCAACCTGCCATCACGAGATTTCGATTCCACCGCCGCCTTCTATGAAAGGTTGGGC
TTCGGAATCGTTTTCCGGGACGCCGGCTGGATGATCCTCCAGCGCGGGGATCTCATGCTGGAGTTCTTCG
CCCACCCCAACTTGTTTATTGCAGCTTATAATGGTTACAAATAAAGCAATAGCATCACAAATTTCACAAA
TAAAGCATTTTTTTCACTGCATTCTAGTTGTGGTTTGTCCAAACTCATCAATGTATCTTATCATGTCTGT
ATACCGTCGACCTCTAGCTAGAGCTTGGCGTAATCATGGTCATAGCTGTTTCCTGTGTGAAATTGTTATC
CGCTCACAATTCCACACAACATACGAGCCGGAAGCATAAAGTGTAAAGCCTGGGGTGCCTAATGAGTGAG
CTAACTCACATTAATTGCGTTGCGCTCACTGCCCGCTTTCCAGTCGGGAAACCTGTCGTGCCAGCTGCAT
TAATGAATCGGCCAACGCGCGGGGAGAGGCGGTTTGCGTATTGGGCGCTCTTCCGCTTCCTCGCTCACTG
ACTCGCTGCGCTCGGTCGTTCGGCTGCGGCGAGCGGTATCAGCTCACTCAAAGGCGGTAATACGGTTATC
CACAGAATCAGGGGATAACGCAGGAAAGAACATGTGAGCAAAAGGCCAGCAAAAGGCCAGGAACCGTAAA
AAGGCCGCGTTGCTGGCGTTTTTCCATAGGCTCCGCCCCCCTGACGAGCATCACAAAAATCGACGCTCAA
GTCAGAGGTGGCGAAACCCGACAGGACTATAAAGATACCAGGCGTTTCCCCCTGGAAGCTCCCTCGTGCG
CTCTCCTGTTCCGACCCTGCCGCTTACCGGATACCTGTCCGCCTTTCTCCCTTCGGGAAGCGTGGCGCTT
TCTCATAGCTCACGCTGTAGGTATCTCAGTTCGGTGTAGGTCGTTCGCTCCAAGCTGGGCTGTGTGCACG
AACCCCCCGTTCAGCCCGACCGCTGCGCCTTATCCGGTAACTATCGTCTTGAGTCCAACCCGGTAAGACA
CGACTTATCGCCACTGGCAGCAGCCACTGGTAACAGGATTAGCAGAGCGAGGTATGTAGGCGGTGCTACA
GAGTTCTTGAAGTGGTGGCCTAACTACGGCTACACTAGAAGAACAGTATTTGGTATCTGCGCTCTGCTGA
AGCCAGTTACCTTCGGAAAAAGAGTTGGTAGCTCTTGATCCGGCAAACAAACCACCGCTGGTAGCGGTGG
TTTTTTTGTTTGCAAGCAGCAGATTACGCGCAGAAAAAAAGGATCTCAAGAAGATCCTTTGATCTTTTCT
ACGGGGTCTGACGCTCAGTGGAACGAAAACTCACGTTAAGGGATTTTGGTCATGAGATTATCAAAAAGGA
TCTTCACCTAGATCCTTTTAAATTAAAAATGAAGTTTTAAATCAATCTAAAGTATATATGAGTAAACTTG
GTCTGACAGTTACCAATGCTTAATCAGTGAGGCACCTATCTCAGCGATCTGTCTATTTCGTTCATCCATA
GTTGCCTGACTCCCCGTCGTGTAGATAACTACGATACGGGAGGGCTTACCATCTGGCCCCAGTGCTGCAA
TGATACCGCGAGACCCACGCTCACCGGCTCCAGATTTATCAGCAATAAACCAGCCAGCCGGAAGGGCCGA
GCGCAGAAGTGGTCCTGCAACTTTATCCGCCTCCATCCAGTCTATTAATTGTTGCCGGGAAGCTAGAGTA
AGTAGTTCGCCAGTTAATAGTTTGCGCAACGTTGTTGCCATTGCTACAGGCATCGTGGTGTCACGCTCGT
CGTTTGGTATGGCTTCATTCAGCTCCGGTTCCCAACGATCAAGGCGAGTTACATGATCCCCCATGTTGTG
CAAAAAAGCGGTTAGCTCCTTCGGTCCTCCGATCGTTGTCAGAAGTAAGTTGGCCGCAGTGTTATCACTC
ATGGTTATGGCAGCACTGCATAATTCTCTTACTGTCATGCCATCCGTAAGATGCTTTTCTGTGACTGGTG
AGTACTCAACCAAGTCATTCTGAGAATAGTGTATGCGGCGACCGAGTTGCTCTTGCCCGGCGTCAATACG
GGATAATACCGCGCCACATAGCAGAACTTTAAAAGTGCTCATCATTGGAAAACGTTCTTCGGGGCGAAAA
CTCTCAAGGATCTTACCGCTGTTGAGATCCAGTTCGATGTAACCCACTCGTGCACCCAACTGATCTTCAG
CATCTTTTACTTTCACCAGCGTTTCTGGGTGAGCAAAAACAGGAAGGCAAAATGCCGCAAAAAAGGGAAT
AAGGGCGACACGGAAATGTTGAATACTCATACTCTTCCTTTTTCAATATTATTGAAGCATTTATCAGGGT
TATTGTCTCATGAGCGGATACATATTTGAATGTATTTAGAAAAATAAACAAATAGGGGTTCCGCGCACAT
TTCCCCGAAAAGTGCCACCTGACGTC
